Addgene plasmid #134726: pENTR1A DHFR.dn-cHSF1
Purpose: Gateway entry vector for constitutively active dominant-negative HSF1 fused to the DHFR destabilized domain
Depositing lab: Matthew D. Shoulders. Depositing organization: Massachusetts Institute of Technology. Publication: Transportable, Chemical Genetic Methodology for the Small Molecule-Mediated Inhibition of Heat Shock Factor 1. Moore CL, Dewal MB, Nekongo EE, Santiago S, Lu NB, Levine SS, Shoulders MD. ACS Chem Biol. 2016 Jan 15;11(1):200-10. doi: 10.1021/acschembio.5b00740. Epub 2015 Nov 19. PubMed 26502114.
Backbone
  Vector backbone: pENTR1A
  Backbone manufacturer: Invitrogen
  Backbone size w/o insert (bp): 2278
  Total vector size (bp): 3871
  Vector type: Entry Vector for Gateway Cloning
Growth in bacteria
  Bacterial resistance: Kanamycin, 50 μg/mL
  Growth temperature: 37°C
  Growth strain: DH5alpha
  Copy number: High Copy
Gene/Insert
  Gene/Insert name: DHFR.dn-cHSF1
  Species: H. sapiens (human)
  Insert size (bp): 1593
  GenBank ID: NM_005526.4
  Entrez Gene: HSF1 (a.k.a. HSTF1)
  Promoter: None
  Tag / fusion protein: DHFR (N terminal on insert)
  Cloning method: Restriction Enzyme; 5′ cloning site KpnI (unknown if destroyed); 3′ cloning site NotI (not destroyed)
  Sequencing primers: 5′ CTACAAACTCTTCCTGTTAGTTAG; 3′ GAGACACGGGCCAGAGC
Terms and licenses: Academic/Nonprofit Terms; Industry Terms: Not Available to Industry
How to cite: pENTR1A DHFR.dn-cHSF1 was a gift from Matthew D. Shoulders (Addgene plasmid # 134726 ; http://n2t.net/addgene:134726 ; RRID:Addgene_134726)
