[The description below was written by a language model from this plasmid's Addgene catalogue record and pLannotate feature annotations shown in this document.]
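Description:
pENTR1A DHFR.dn-cHSF1 is a Gateway entry clone built on the Invitrogen pENTR1A backbone, about 3.9 kb in total. It is maintained in E. coli as a high-copy plasmid through a ColE1/pUC-type origin and selected with kanamycin via the aph(3')-Ia KanR gene. The backbone also carries the rrnB T1 and T2 transcription terminators, which lie next to the attL1 side of the cassette and shield the insert from read-through transcription in bacteria.

The payload is a roughly 1.6 kb open reading frame flanked by attL1 and attL2 and cloned between KpnI and NotI sites. It encodes an E. coli dihydrofolate reductase (ecDHFR) destabilized domain fused to the N terminus of a human HSF1 variant. The record describes this variant as a dominant-negative form of constitutively active HSF1, and the feature table annotates both coding segments as fragments of their parent proteins. The exact HSF1 alterations are not stated.

The entry vector has no promoter, so the fusion is not meant to be expressed from this plasmid. Instead, an LR Clonase reaction moves the cassette into a destination vector that supplies the promoter and any delivery elements. DHFR destabilized domains generally cause the fused protein to be degraded unless a stabilizing small-molecule ligand, typically trimethoprim, is present. Ligand addition should therefore let the dominant-negative protein accumulate and block HSF1-driven transcription. This fits the associated work on a transportable chemical genetic method for small molecule-mediated inhibition of heat shock factor 1.
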