Features (pLannotate 1.2.2; 8 found; start..end, strand, type, name):
     67..166     +  protein_bind   attL2: mutant version of attL; recombination site for the Gateway® LR reaction LR Clonase™
    193..1281    -  CDS            HSF1 (fragment): HSF1_HUMAN - Also known as HSTF1. Experimental evidence at protein level: Swiss-Prot protein existence level 1. (Microbial infection) Plays a role in latent human immunodeficiency virus (HIV-1) transcriptional reactivation. Binds to the HIV-1 long terminal repeat promoter (LTR) to reactivate viral transcription by recruiting cellular transcriptional elongation factors, such as CDK9, CCNT1 and EP300. From Homo sapiens (Human).
   1307..1782    -  CDS            ecDHFR (fragment): E. coli dihydrofolate reductase; folA
   1809..1908    -  protein_bind   attL1: mutant version of attL; recombination site for the Gateway® LR reaction LR Clonase™
   1958..1985    -  terminator     rrnB T2 terminator: transcription terminator T2 from the E. coli rrnB gene
   2117..2160    +  terminator     rrnB T1 terminator: Escherichia coli rrnB; transcription terminator T1 from the E. coli rrnB gene
   2328..2916    -  rep_origin     ori: high-copy-number ColE1/pMB1/pBR322/pUC origin of replication
   3006..3815    -  CDS            KanR: aminoglycoside phosphotransferase; aph(3')-Ia; confers resistance to kanamycin in bacteria or G418 (Geneticin®) in eukaryotes
>Addgene plasmid #134726 | pENTR1A DHFR.dn-cHSF1 | addgene full sequence | sequence record 271440 | Addgene NGS Result
TATTTTTATCTTGTGCAATGTAACATCAGAGATTTTGAGACACGGGCCAGAGCTGCAGCTGGATGGCAAA
TAATGATTTTATTTTGACTGATAGTGACCTGTTCGTTGCAACAAATTGATAAGCAATGCTTTCTTATAAT
GCCAACTTTGTACAAGAAAGCTGGGTCTAGATATCTCGAGTGCGGCCGCCTACAGGCAGGCTACGCTGAG
GCACTTTTCAGGGGTGGAGGTGGGCGGGGGGGAGGGAGGCCGGCCCTCGGTGTCCGTGTGGCCCCTGGCG
TCCGTGAGGGCTGTGACGGAGGCGGGGGCAGGTTCACTCTCCCGCAGGATGGAGTCAATGAGGGCGGTCG
GGGACAAGAGGGTGTCCACGGAAGATGGGCGCCCGGGACTCGCCTCCTCTACCCGGGGGCTCTGAGGCGG
GCTGGGGGGCTCCTCCTTGACACGCACCAGGGGGCTGCTGGATAGGGGCCTCTCGTCTATGCTCCCGCCG
GGGGAGGCCATGGGGCTGGCAGGAGCCAGCTCGGTGATGTCGGAGATGATGGGTCCAGAGCTGGCCACAG
CATCAGGGGCGTAGAGGCTGGAGCTGCTGTAGGCTGGGGAGGGGGCCGAGTAGGGGCCCGAGCCGTGGAC
GTGCTCCAGGGAGAACTGCCGGCTATACTTGGGCATGGAATGTGCTGAGCCACTGTCGTTCAGCATCAGG
GGGATCTTTCTCTTCACCCCCAGGATGACTTTCTGTTGCTGGGCATGCTTCTGCCGAAGGCTGGCCACCT
CCCGCCACAGAGCCTCATTCTCATGCTTCATGGCCAGGAGCTTGGAGTCCATGCACTCCTGCTTCCCCTT
CATCAGCTGCACGTCCGTCAGCAGCTTGGTGACGCTGTCCTGGCGGATCTTTATGTCTTCACTCTTCAGG
GTGGACACACTGGTCACTTTCCTCTTGATGTTCTCAAGGAGCTGCTCCTGGCCACGCAGGAAGCATGGGT
GCTGGAACTCCGTGTCGTCTCTCTCTGGCTTGACCAGGCCGCCCTGCTCGATGTGGACCACTTTCCGGAA
GCCATACATGTTGAGCTGCCGCACGAAGCTGGCCATGTTGTTGTGCTTGAAGTACTTGGGCAGCACCTCC
TTGGCAAACTGGCCCTGGTCGAACACGTGGAAGCTGTTCCCGCTCGGGCTCCAGCAGATGAGCGCGTCGG
TGTCCGGGTCGCTCACGAGGGTCCACAGCTTGGTCAGGAAGGCCGGGACGTTGCTGGGCCCCGCCGCGCC
GGGGCCCACGGGCAGATCCATGGCGGATCCACTTCCACTTCCTGCTCGCCGCTCCAGAATCTCAAAGCAA
TAGCTGTGAGAGTTCTGCGCATCAGCATCGTGGAATTCGCTGAATACCGATTCCCAGTCATCCGGCTCGT
AATCCGGGAAATGGGTGTCGCCTTCCACTTCTGCGTCGATATGCGTCAGATACAGTTTTTGCGCTTTTGG
CAAGAACTGTTCAATAACGCGACCGCCGCCAATCACCATGATTTCTGGTACGTCACCACACGCCGCGATG
GCTTCATCCACCGACTTCACCCACGTTACGCGATCGTCCGTACTCGGTTGACTGCTGAGGATAATATTTT
TGCGTCCTGGCAACGGACGACCGATTGATTCCCAGGTATGGCGGCCCATAATCACGGGTTTATTTAAGGT
GTTGCGTTTAAACCAGGCGAGATCGGCAGGCAGGTTCCACGGCATGGCGTTTTCCATGCCGATAACGTAA
TCTACCGCTAACGCCGCAATCAGACTGATCATGGTGTCGACTGAATTGGTTCCTTTAAAGCCTGCTTTTT
TGTACAAAGTTGGCATTATAAAAAAGCATTGCTTATCAATTTGTTGCAACGAACAGGTCACTATCAGTCA
AAATAAAATCATTATTTGGGGCCCGAGCTTAAGTAACTAACTAACAGGAAGAGTTTGTAGAAACGCAAAA
AGGCCATCCGTCAGGATGGCCTTCTGCTTAGTTTGATGCCTGGCAGTTTATGGCGGGCGTCCTGCCCGCC
ACCCTCCGGGCCGTTGCTTCACAACGTTCAAATCCGCTCCCGGCGGATTTGTCCTACTCAGGAGAGCGTT
CACCGACAAACAACAGATAAAACGAAAGGCCCAGTCTTCCGACTGAGCCTTTCGTTTTATTTGATGCCTG
GCAGTTCCCTACTCTCGCTTAGTAGTTAGACGTCCCCGAGATCCATGCTAGCGGTAATACGGTTATCCAC
AGAATCAGGGGATAACGCAGGAAAGAACATGTGAGCAAAAGGCCAGCAAAAGGCCAGGAACCGTAAAAAG
GCCGCGTTGCTGGCGTTTTTCCATAGGCTCCGCCCCCCTGACGAGCATCACAAAAATCGACGCTCAAGTC
AGAGGTGGCGAAACCCGACAGGACTATAAAGATACCAGGCGTTTCCCCCTGGAAGCTCCCTCGTGCGCTC
TCCTGTTCCGACCCTGCCGCTTACCGGATACCTGTCCGCCTTTCTCCCTTCGGGAAGCGTGGCGCTTTCT
CATAGCTCACGCTGTAGGTATCTCAGTTCGGTGTAGGTCGTTCGCTCCAAGCTGGGCTGTGTGCACGAAC
CCCCCGTTCAGCCCGACCGCTGCGCCTTATCCGGTAACTATCGTCTTGAGTCCAACCCGGTAAGACACGA
CTTATCGCCACTGGCAGCAGCCACTGGTAACAGGATTAGCAGAGCGAGGTATGTAGGCGGTGCTACAGAG
TTCTTGAAGTGGTGGCCTAACTACGGCTACACTAGAAGAACAGTATTTGGTATCTGCGCTCTGCTGAAGC
CAGTTACCTTCGGAAAAAGAGTTGGTAGCTCTTGATCCGGCAAACAAACCACCGCTGGTAGCGGTGGTTT
TTTTGTTTGCAAGCAGCAGATTACGCGCAGAAAAAAAGGATCTCAAGAAGATCCTTTGATCTTTTCTACG
GGGTCTGACGCTCAGTGGAACGGGGCCCAATCTGAATAATGTTACAACCAATTAACCAATTCTGATTAGA
AAAACTCATCGAGCATCAAATGAAACTGCAATTTATTCATATCAGGATTATCAATACCATATTTTTGAAA
AAGCCGTTTCTGTAATGAAGGAGAAAACTCACCGAGGCAGTTCCATAGGATGGCAAGATCCTGGTATCGG
TCTGCGATTCCGACTCGTCCAACATCAATACAACCTATTAATTTCCCCTCGTCAAAAATAAGGTTATCAA
GTGAGAAATCACCATGAGTGACGACTGAATCCGGTGAGAATGGCAAAAGTTTATGCATTTCTTTCCAGAC
TTGTTCAACAGGCCAGCCATTACGCTCGTCATCAAAATCACTCGCATCAACCAAACCGTTATTCATTCGT
GATTGCGCCTGAGCGAGACGAAATACGCGATCGCTGTTAAAAGGACAATTACAAACAGGAATCGAATGCA
ACCGGCGCAGGGACACTGCCAGCGCATCAACAATATTTTCACCTGAATCAGGATATTCTTCTAATACCTG
GAATGCTGTTTTTCCGGGGATCGCAGTGGTGAGTAACCATGCATCATCAGGAGTACGGATAAAATGCTTG
ATGGTCGGAAGAGGCATAAATTCCGTCAGCCAGTTTAGTCTGACCATCTCATCTGTAACATCATTGGCAA
CGCTACCTTTGCCATGTTTCAGAAACAACTCTGGCGCATCGGGCTTCCCATACAAGCGATAGATTGTCGC
ACCTGATTGCCCGACATTATCGCGAGCCCATTTATACCCATATAAATCAGCATCCATGTTGGAATTTAAT
CGCGGCCTCGACGTTTCCCGTTGAATATGGCTCATAACACCCCTTGTATTACTGTTTATGTAAGCAGACA
GTTTTATTGTTCATGATGATA
